>Addgene plasmid #37964 | MSCV-N SM | addgene partial sequence | sequence record 50747 | pLXSN-5
CTCACTCCTTCTCTAGGCGCCGGAATTAGATCTGCCACCATGGACTACAAGGATGACGATGACAAGCTCG
ATGGAGGATACCCATACGATGTTCCAGATTACGCTGCTCGAGGTTATCAAACAAGTTTGTACAAAAAAGT
TGGCATGGTTCCTTCTCAGAGACTCTCCCGAACTAGCAGCATTTCCTCCAACGAGGATCCCGCAGAGAGC
CACATTCTGGAACTCGAAGCGGTCTCAGACACCAACACAGACTGCGATCTGGACCCTATGGAGGGCAGCG
AAGAACACTCCACAGATGGAGAGATTTCATCCTCAGAGGAGGAGGATGAAGATCCAACTCCGGCCCACGC
CATACCTGCACGGCCCTCCAGCGTGGTCATAACCCCTACCTCGGCATCGTTTGTGATTCCCAGAAAGAAG
TGGGACCTACAGGACAAGACAGTCACATTGCATCGCTCACCCCTGTGCAGGGACGAGGACGAGAAGGAGG
AGACTGGCAACTCCTCTTACACCAGAGGCCACAAAAGGCGACGCGGAGAGGTCCATGGCTGCACCGATGA
AAGTTATGGCAAGCGCCGACACCTGCCCCCGGGAGCAAGAGCGCCCAGAGCCCCAAGGGCCCCCAGGGTG
CCTAGAGCACCGAGGTCTCCAAGAGCTCCCCGAAGCAACAGAGCAACCAGAGGTCCCCGGTCAGAATCTC
GAGGGGCCGGCAGGAGCACAAGGAAGCAGGCGAGGCAAGAACGCAGCCAGAGGC
