[The description below was written by a language model from this plasmid's Addgene catalogue record.]
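Description:
MSCV-N SM is a retroviral mammalian expression plasmid built on the MSCV-N FLAGHA backbone, a murine stem cell virus-type vector designed to be packaged into retrovirus and stably integrated into target mammalian cells. It is propagated in E. coli under ampicillin selection as a low-copy plasmid, and transduced mammalian cells are selected with puromycin. The total size is recorded as about 8.1 kb. This is slightly smaller than the listed empty backbone, as expected when a Gateway recombination swaps out the destination cassette for the insert.

The payload is the Epstein-Barr virus (human herpesvirus 4) SM gene, the product of the spliced BSLF2/BMLF1 reading frames, as a roughly 1.4 kb open reading frame introduced by Gateway cloning. The backbone supplies tandem N-terminal FLAG and HA epitope tags, so the protein is expressed as a doubly tagged fusion suited to detection and to sequential affinity purification. The depositor notes that the Gateway reaction left vector-derived nucleotides in frame at the 3' end of the insert, adding a few extra residues to the C-terminus of the translated protein. The record lists the promoter as "PKG". It does not say whether this element drives the insert or the puromycin marker, and no feature table is provided to resolve the arrangement of the LTRs, packaging signal and internal promoter.

The plasmid comes from a collection of tumour virus open reading frames built to study systematically how viral proteins perturb host cell networks. It is typically used to generate cell lines stably expressing tagged SM for interaction and expression studies.
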