Addgene plasmid #37964: MSCV-N SM
Depositing lab: Karl Munger. Depositing organization: Brigham and Women's Hospital. Publication: Interpreting cancer genomes using systematic host network perturbations by tumour virus proteins. Rozenblatt-Rosen O, Deo RC, Padi M, Adelmant G, Calderwood MA, Rolland T, Grace M, Dricot A, Askenazi M, Tavares M, Pevzner SJ, Abderazzaq F, Byrdsong D, Carvunis AR, Chen AA, Cheng J, Correll M, Duarte M, Fan C, Feltkamp MC, Ficarro SB, Franchi R, Garg BK, Gulbahce N, Hao T, Holthaus AM, James R, Korkhin A, Litovchick L, Mar JC, Pak TR, Rabello S, Rubio R, Shen Y, Singh S, Spangle JM, Tasan M, Wanamaker S, Webber JT, Roecklein-Canfield J, Johannsen E, Barabasi AL, Beroukhim R, Kieff E, Cusick ME, Hill DE, Munger K, Marto JA, Quackenbush J, Roth FP, DeCaprio JA, Vidal M. Nature. 2012 Jul 26;487(7408):491-5. 10.1038/nature11288 PubMed 22810586.
Backbone
  Vector backbone: MSCV-N FLAGHA
  Backbone size w/o insert (bp): 8162
  Total vector size (bp): 8099
  Vector type: Mammalian Expression, Retroviral
  Selectable markers: Puromycin
Growth in bacteria
  Bacterial resistance: Ampicillin, 100 μg/mL
  Growth temperature: 37°C
  Growth strain: DH5alpha
  Copy number: Low Copy
Gene/Insert
  Gene/Insert name: SM (alt name: BSLF2/BMLF1)
  Species: H. Herpesvirus 4 (EBV)
  Insert size (bp): 1437
  GenBank ID: YP_401659.1
  Entrez Gene: SM, spliced BSLF2+BMLF1 (a.k.a. HHV4_BSLF2/BMLF1)
  Promoter: PKG
  Tag / fusion protein: Flag (N terminal on backbone); HA (N terminal on backbone)
  Cloning method: Gateway Cloning
  Sequencing primers: 5′ LXSN 5'; 3′ MSCV-N seq. rev
Resource information
  A portion of this plasmid was derived from a plasmid made by: E. Kieff lab
Terms and licenses: Academic/Nonprofit Terms; Industry Terms: Not Available to Industry
Depositor comments: Note that the Gateway cloning reaction has left several vector-based nucleotides in frame with the 3' end of the insert, adding several amino acid residues [FLYKVVR] fused to the C-terminus of translated protein.
How to cite: MSCV-N SM was a gift from Karl Munger (Addgene plasmid # 37964 ; http://n2t.net/addgene:37964 ; RRID:Addgene_37964)
